>Addgene plasmid #233643 | pNC01 | addgene full sequence | sequence record 469022 | Addgene NGS Result
TTCTTGAAGACGAAAGGGCCTCGTGATACGCCTATTTTTATAGGTTAATGTCATGATAATAATGGTTTCT
TAGACGTCAGGTGGCACTTTTCGGGGAAATGTGCGCGGAACCCCTATTTGTTTATTTTTCTAAATACATT
CAAATATGTATCCGCTCATGAGACAATAACCCTGATAAATGCTTCAATAACATTGAAAAAGGAAGAGTAT
GAGTATTCAACATTTCCGTGTCGCCCTTATTCCCTTTTTTGCGGCATTTTGCCTTCCTGTTTTTGCTCAC
CCAGAAACGCTGGTGAAAGTAAAAGATGCTGAAGATCAGTTGGGTGCACGAGTGGGTTACATCGAACTGG
ATCTCAACAGCGGTAAGATCCTTGAGAGTTTTCGCCCCGAAGAACGTTTTCCAATGATGAGCACTTTTAA
AGTTATGCTATGTGGCGCGGTATTATCCCGTGTTGACGCCGGGCAAGAGCAACTCGGTCGCCGCATACAC
TATTCTCAGAATGACTTGGTTGAGTACTCACCAGTCACAGAAAAGCATCTTACGGATGGCATGACAGTAA
GAGAATTATGCAGTGCTGCCATAACCATGAGTGATAACACTGCGGCCAACTTACTTCTGACAACGATCGG
AGGACCGAAGGAGCTAACCGCTTTTTTGCACAACATGGGGGATCATGTAACTCGCCTTGATCGTTGGGAA
CCGGAGCTGAATGAAGCCATACCAAACGACGAGCGTGACACCACGATGCCTGCAGCAATGGCAACAACGT
TGCGCAAACTATTAACTGGCGAACTACTTACTCTAGCTTCCCGGCAACAATTAATAGACTGGATGGAGGC
GGATAAAGTTGCAGGACCACTTCTGCGCTCGGCCCTTCCGGCTGGCTGGTTTATTGCTGATAAATCTGGA
GCCGGTGAGCGTGGGTCTCGCGGTATCATTGCAGCACTGGGGCCAGATGGTAAGCCCTCCCGTATCGTAG
TTATCTACACGACGGGGAGTCAGGCAACTATGGATGAACGAAATAGACAGATCGCTGAGATAGGTGCCTC
ACTGATTAAGCATTGGTAACTGTCAGACCAAGTTTACTCATATATACTTTAGATTGATTTAAAACTTCAT
TTTTAATTTAAAAGGATCTAGGTGAAGATCCTTTTTGATAATCTCATGACCAAAATCCCTTAACGTGAGT
TTTCGTTCCACTGAGCGTCAGACCCCGTAGAAAAGATCAAAGGATCTTCTTGAGATCCTTTTTTTCTGCG
CGTAATCTGCTGCTTGCAAACAAAAAAACCACCGCTACCAGCGGTGGTTTGTTTGCCGGATCAAGAGCTA
CCAACTCTTTTTCCGAAGGTAACTGGCTTCAGCAGAGCGCAGATACCAAATACTGTCCTTCTAGTGTAGC
CGTAGTTAGGCCACCACTTCAAGAACTCTGTAGCACCGCCTACATACCTCGCTCTGCTAATCCTGTTACC
AGTGGCTGCTGCCAGTGGCGATAAGTCGTGTCTTACCGGGTTGGACTCAAGACGATAGTTACCGGATAAG
GCGCAGCGGTCGGGCTGAACGGGGGGTTCGTGCACACAGCCCAGCTTGGAGCGAACGACCTACACCGAAC
TGAGATACCTACAGCGTGAGCTATGAGAAAGCGCCACGCTTCCCGAAGGGAGAAAGGCGGACAGGTATCC
GGTAAGCGGCAGGGTCGGAACAGGAGAGCGCACGAGGGAGCTTCCAGGGGGAAACGCCTGGTATCTTTAT
AGTCCTGTCGGGTTTCGCCACCTCTGACTTGAGCGTCGATTTTTGTGATGCTCGTCAGGGGGGCGGAGCC
TATGGAAAAACGCCAGCAACGCGGCCTTTTTACGGTTCCTGGCCTTTTGCTGGCCTTTTGCTCACATGTT
CTTTCCTGCGTTATCCCCTGATTCTGTGGATAACCGTATTACCGCCTTTGAGTGAGCTGATACCGCTCGC
CGCAGCCGAACGACCGAGCGCAGCGAGTCAGTGAGCGAGGAAGCGGAAGAGCGCCTGATGCGGTATTTTC
TCCTTACGCATCTGTGCGGTATTTCACACCGCAATGGTGCACTCTCAGTACAATCTGCTCTGATGCCGCA
TAGTTAAGCCAGTATACACTCCGCTATCGCTACGTGACTGGGTCATGGCTGCGCCCCGACACCCGCCAAC
ACCCGCTGACGCGCCCTGACGGGCTTGTCTGCTCCCGGCATCCGCTTACAGACAAGCTGTGACCGTCTCC
GGGAGCTGCATGTGTCAGAGGTTTTCACCGTCATCACCGAAACGCGCGAGGCAGCTGCGGTAAAGCTCAT
CAGCGTGGTCGTGAAGCGATTCACAGATGTCTGCCTGTTCATCCGCGTCCAGCTCGTTGAGTTTCTCCAG
AAGCGTTAATGTCTGGCTTCTGATAAAGCGGGCCATGTTAAGGGCGGTTTTTTCCTGTTTGGTCACTGAT
GCCTCCGTGTAAGGGGGATTTCTGTTCATGGGGGTAATGATACCGATGAAACGAGAGAGGATGCTCACGA
TACGGGTTACTGATGATGAACATGCCCGGTTACTGGAACGTTGTGAGGGTAAACAACTGGCGGTATGGAT
GCGGCGGGACCAGAGAAAAATCACTCAGGGTCAATGCCAGCGCTTCGTTAATACAGATGTAGGTGTTCCA
CAGGGTAGCCAGCAGCATCCTGCGATGCAGATCCGGAACATAATGGTGCAGGGCGCTGACTTCCGCGTTT
CCAGACTTTACGAAACACGGAAACCGAAGACCATTCATGTTGTTGCTCAGGTCGCAGACGTTTTGCAGCA
GCAGTCGCTTCACGTTCGCTCGCGTATCGGTGATTCATTCTGCTAACCAGTAAGGCAACCCCGCCAGCCT
AGCCGGGTCCTCAACGACAGGAGCACGATCATGCGCACCCGTGGCCAGGACCCAACGCTGCCCGAGATGC
GCCGCGTGCGGCTGCTGGAGATGGCGGACGCGATGGATATGTTCTGCCAAGGGTTGGTTTGCGCATTCAC
AGTTCTCCGCAAGAATTGATTGGCTCCAATTCTTGGAGTGGTGAATCCGTTAGCGAGGTGCCGCCGGCTT
CCATTCAGGTCGAGGTGGCCCGGCTCCATGCACCGCGACGCAACGCGGGGAGGCAGACAAGGTATAGGGC
GGCGCCTACAATCCATGCCAACCCGTTCCATGTGCTCGCCGAGGCGGCATAAATCGCCGTGACGATCAGC
GGTCCAATGATCGAAGTTAGGCTGGTAAGAGCCGCGAGCGATCCTTGAAGCTGTCCCTGATGGTCGTCAT
CTACCTGCCTGGACAGCATGGCCTGCAACGCGGGCATCCCGATGCCGCCGGAAGCGAGAAGAATCATAAT
GGGGAAGGCCATCCAGCCTCGCGTCGCGAACGCCAGCAAGACGTAGCCCAGCGCGTCGGCCGCCATGCCG
GCGATAATGGCCTGCTTCTCGCCGAAACGTTTGGTGGCGGGACCAGTGACGAAGGCTTGAGCGAGGGCGT
GCAAGATTCCGAATACCGCAAGCGACAGGCCGATCATCGTCGCGCTCCAGCGAAAGCGGTCCTCGCCGAA
AATGACCCAGAGCGCTGCCGGCACCTGTCCTACGAGTTGCATGATAAAGAAGACAGTCATAAGTGCGGCG
ACGATAGTCATGCCCCGCGCCCACCGGAAGGAGCTGACTGGGTTGAAGGCTCTCAAGGGCATCGGTCGAC
GCTCTCCCTTATGCGACTCCTGCATTAGGAAGCAGCCCAGTAGTAGGTTGAGGCCGTTGAGCACCGCCGC
CGCAAGGAATGGTGCATGCAAGGAGATGGCGCCCAACAGTCCCCCGGCCACGGGGCCTGCCACCATACCC
ACGCCGAAACAAGCGCTCATGAGCCCGAAGTGGCGAGCCCGATCTTCCCCATCGGTGATGTCGGCGATAT
AGGCGCCAGCAACCGCACCTGTGGCGCCGGTGATGCCGGCCACGATGCGTCCGGCGTAGAGGATCGAGAT
CTCGATCCCGCGAAATTAATACGACTCACTATAGGGAGACCACAACGGTTTCCCTCTAGTGCCGGCTCCG
GAGAGCTCTTTAATTAAGCGGCCGCCCTGCAGGACTCGAGTTCTAGAAATAATTTTGTTTAACTTTAAGA
AGGAGATATACATATGAAATCTTCTCACCATCACCATCACCATGGTTCTTCTATGGCTATGAGCAAAGGT
GAAGAACTGTTCACCGGCGTGGTGCCGATCCTGGTAGAACTGGATGGCGATGTCAACGGCCACAAATTCT
CAGTGCGCGGCGAAGGTGAGGGTGATGCGACCAATGGCAAACTGACCCTGAAATTTATTTGCACCACCGG
CAAACTGCCGGTGCCGTGGCCGACGCTGGTGACCACCCTGACGTATGGCGTGCAGTGTTTTTCGCGTTAT
CCGGATCATATGAAACGCCATGATTTCTTCAAATCGGCGATGCCGGAAGGCTATGTGCAGGAACGTACCA
TCAGCTTTAAAGACGACGGCACCTACAAAACCCGCGCGGAAGTGAAATTTGAAGGCGATACCCTGGTGAA
TCGCATTGAACTGAAAGGCATCGATTTTAAAGAAGATGGCAATATCCTGGGTCATAAACTGGAGTATAAT
TTCAACAGCCATAATGTTTATATTACCGCTGATAAACAGAAAAATGGCATTAAAGCCAATTTTAAAATTC
GTCATAACGTTGAAGATGGTAGCGTTCAGCTGGCGGATCATTATCAGCAGAATACCCCGATTGGCGACGG
TCCGGTCCTGCTGCCGGATAACCATTACCTGAGCACCCAGAGCGTGCTGAGCAAAGATCCGAATGAAAAA
CGCGATCACATGGTGCTGCTGGAATTTGTGACCGCCGCCGGCATTACCCACGGCATGGATGAACTGTACA
AAATCGAGGAAAACCTGTACTTCCAATCCAATAGTATAACCATCCACAGAAATACTCCGATTGGAAGTGG
ATAACGGATCCGCGATCGCGGCGCGCCACCTGGTGGCCGGCCGGTACCACGCGTGCGCGCTGATCCGGCT
GCTAACAAAGCCCGAAAGGAAGCTGAGTTGGCTGCTGCCACCGCTGAGCAATAACTAGCATAACCCCTTG
GGGCCTCTAAACGGGTCTTGAGGGGTTTTTTGCTGAAAGGAGGAACTATATCCGGATATCCACAGGACGG
GTGTGGTCGCCATGATCGCGTAGTCGATAGTGGCTCCAAGTAGCGAAGCGAGCAGGACTGGGCGGCGGCC
AAAGCGGTCGGACAGTGCTCCGAGAACGGGTGCGCATAGAAATTGCATCAACGCATATAGCGCTAGCAGC
ACGCCATAGTGACTGGCGATGCTGTCGGAATGGACGATATCCCGCAAGAGGCCCGGCAGTACCGGCATAA
CCAAGCCTATGCCTACAGCATCCAGGGTGACGGTGCCGAGGATGACGATGAGCGCATTGTTAGATTTCAT
ACACGGTGCCTGACTGCGTTAGCAATTTAACTGTGATAAACTACCGCATTAAAGCTTATCGATGATAAGC
TGTCAAACATGAGAA
Features (pLannotate 1.2.2; 16 found; start..end, strand, type, name):
    104..208     +  promoter       AmpR promoter: bla
    209..1069    +  CDS            AmpR: β-lactamase; bla; confers resistance to ampicillin, carbenicillin, and related antibiotics
   1240..1828    +  rep_origin     ori: high-copy-number ColE1/pMB1/pBR322/pUC origin of replication
   2014..2153    -  misc_feature   bom: basis of mobility region from pBR322
   2255..2446    -  CDS            rop: Rop protein, which maintains plasmids at low copy number; rop
   2463..2843    +  CDS            YPB1_ECOLX: Protein predicted: Swiss-Prot protein existence level 4. From Escherichia coli.
   3085..3985    -  CDS            TcR (fragment): tetracycline efflux protein; tet; confers resistance to tetracycline
   4007..4025    +  promoter       T7 promoter: promoter for bacteriophage T7 RNA polymerase
   4114..4136    +  RBS            RBS: efficient ribosome binding site from bacteriophage T7 gene 10 (Olins and Rangwala, 1989)
   4156..4173    +  CDS            6xHis: 6xHis affinity tag
   4189..4902    +  CDS            Superfolder GFP: Superfolder GFP is a basic (constitutively fluorescent) green fluorescent protein published in 2005, derived from Aequorea victoria. It is reported to be a very rapidly-maturing weak dimer.
   4909..4925    +  CDS            TEV site (fragment): tobacco etch virus (TEV) protease recognition and cleavage site
   5038..5087    +  CDS            SET1 (fragment): solubility-enhancement tag derived from T7 phage gene 10B
   5095..5142    +  terminator     T7 terminator: transcription terminator for bacteriophage T7 RNA polymerase
   5168..5460    -  CDS            TcR (fragment): tetracycline efflux protein; tet; confers resistance to tetracycline
   5508..5536    -  promoter       tet promoter: E. coli promoter for tetracycline efflux protein gene
