[The description below was written by a language model from this plasmid's Addgene catalogue record and pLannotate feature annotations shown in this document.]
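Description:
pNC01 is a bacterial expression plasmid for producing superfolder GFP carrying a C-terminal VitelloTagA. The catalogue lists the backbone as pRSETa, and the plasmid is selected with ampicillin through a β-lactamase gene under its native bla promoter. It replicates from a ColE1/pMB1-type origin. The feature table for the 5,545 nt sequence also shows pBR322-style elements that would not be expected in a minimal pRSET vector: a bom mobility region, the rop gene (which lowers copy number), and two tetracycline-resistance gene fragments with the tet promoter flanking the expression cassette. These suggest a pET-like backbone in which the tet gene is interrupted and non-functional. The record lists copy number as unknown.

The expression cassette is driven by a T7 promoter followed by the efficient T7 gene 10 ribosome binding site, so expression requires a host that supplies T7 RNA polymerase. The open reading frame begins with an N-terminal 6xHis tag for metal-affinity purification, followed by superfolder GFP, a rapidly maturing, constitutively fluorescent Aequorea victoria derivative. Just downstream of sfGFP the annotation detects a partial TEV protease site. An unannotated stretch follows and presumably includes the VitelloTagA sequence, which the annotation software does not recognise. A short match to a T7 gene 10B-derived solubility tag lies just before the T7 terminator and may simply be residual vector sequence.

According to the associated publication title, VitelloTag is a tool for high-throughput cargo delivery into oocytes. This plasmid would provide recombinant, purifiable fluorescent cargo for that approach, though the record does not detail how the tag works.
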