Addgene plasmid #233643: pNC01
Purpose: For bacterial expression of sfGFP c-terminally tagged with VitelloTagA.
Depositing lab: Zak Swartz. Depositing organization: Marine Biological Laboratory. Publication: VitelloTag: a tool for high-throughput cargo delivery into oocytes. Clarke DN, Kane A, Perillo M, Lowe CJ, Swartz SZ. Development. 2024 Oct 15;151(20):dev202857. doi: 10.1242/dev.202857. Epub 2024 Sep 14. PubMed 39171380.
Backbone
  Vector backbone: pRSETa
  Vector type: Bacterial Expression
Growth in bacteria
  Bacterial resistance: Ampicillin, 100 μg/mL
  Growth temperature: 37°C
  Growth strain: DH5alpha
  Copy number: Unknown
Gene/Insert
  Gene/Insert name: sfGFP with c-terminal VitelloTagA
  Tag / fusion protein: 6-His (N terminal on backbone)
Terms and licenses: Academic/Nonprofit Terms; Industry Terms: Not Available to Industry
How to cite: pNC01 was a gift from Zak Swartz (Addgene plasmid # 233643 ; http://n2t.net/addgene:233643 ; RRID:Addgene_233643)
